>Addgene plasmid #29620 | 416Gal-FUS-H517Q-YFP | addgene partial sequence | sequence record 35064 | 29620 with EGFP-N
GCTCCTCGCCCTTGCTCACCATTAAGCTTGATATCGAATTCCTGCAGCCCATCACCACTTTGTACAAGAA
AGCTGGGTCCAAATACGGCCTCTCCCTGCGATCCTGTCTCTGCTCACCCCTGGAATCCATCTTGCCAGGG
CCAAAGCCACCTCTGTCCCCACCACCCCGGCCCCCTCGGAAGCCTCCACGGTCCCCGCCGCGGCCCCGGT
AGCCGCCTCGATCATAGCCTCCTCTGCCACCACGACGATCATCCCCGTAGTTACCCCCCATGTGAGAGCC
ACCTGGTCCCCCTCCTGGGCCATCTGGTTTAGGGGCCTTACACTGGTTGCATTCATTCCTCCAAGAGAAG
TTCATATTCTCACAGGTGGGATTAGGACACTTCCAGTCACCAGCTCGCTGCTGTCCTCCACCGCCACCAC
CTCCACTGGGAAATCCTCCTCGGCCACCACCACCACTGCCACCACCTCCATAGCCTCCACGGCCCATGGG
TCCTCCTCGCCCTCGGCCTCCACGACCATTGCCACCACCCCGATTAAAGTCTGCCCGGCGAGTAGCAAAT
GAGACCTTGATAGGATTTCCGGAGAATTCTTTACCATCAAACCAGTCAATAGCTGCTTTAGCTGAAGGTG
GGTCATCAAAAGAGACCGTTGCCTCTCCCTTCAGCTTGCCAGTTTCCCTGTCTGTGTACAAATTAATCAT
GGGCTGTCCCGTTTTCTTGTTTGTCTTAATAATACCAATCTGCTTGAAGTAATCAGCCACAGACTCAATT
GTAACATTCTCACCCAGGCCTTGCACAAAGATGGTGTTGTTGTCTGAATTATCCTGTTCGGAGTCATGAC
GTGATCCTTGGTCCCGAGGGCCA
