[The description below was written by a language model from this plasmid's Addgene catalogue record.]
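Description:
416Gal-FUS-H517Q-YFP is a yeast expression plasmid built on pAG416Gal-ccdB-EYFP, a destination vector from the pAG Gateway-style yeast series. The "416" designation conventionally indicates a low-copy centromeric (CEN/ARS) shuttle vector, although the record itself states only low copy number. It carries the URA3 auxotrophic marker for selection in ura3 yeast strains, and ampicillin resistance for propagation in E. coli. The parental backbone contains a ccdB counter-selection cassette that would normally be displaced by the insert. The record still lists a ccdB-tolerant bacterial strain for growth and gives the cloning method as restriction enzyme, so the exact junctions and the fate of the ccdB cassette cannot be confirmed from the fields provided. No feature table accompanies the entry.

The payload is the human FUS coding sequence (also called TLS, fused in sarcoma/translocated in liposarcoma), about 1.6 kb, carrying the H517Q substitution and fused at its C terminus to YFP. As the "Gal" in the name implies, expression is expected to be driven by a galactose-inducible GAL1 promoter, which allows the protein to be kept off in glucose and switched on in galactose; this is useful for proteins that are toxic to yeast. FUS is an RNA-binding protein linked to amyotrophic lateral sclerosis. H517Q lies in the C-terminal region of FUS, where its nuclear localisation signal resides and where many ALS-associated mutations are found. The YFP fusion lets the localisation and cytoplasmic aggregation of the mutant protein be followed by fluorescence microscopy. The associated study used yeast models of this kind to define the determinants and genetic modifiers of FUS aggregation and toxicity.
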