Addgene plasmid #29620: 416Gal-FUS-H517Q-YFP
Depositing lab: Aaron Gitler. Depositing organization: University of Pennsylvania. Publication: Molecular determinants and genetic modifiers of aggregation and toxicity for the ALS disease protein FUS/TLS. Sun Z, Diaz Z, Fang X, Hart MP, Chesi A, Shorter J, Gitler AD. PLoS Biol. 2011 Apr;9(4):e1000614. doi: 10.1371/journal.pbio.1000614. Epub 2011 Apr 26. PubMed 21541367.
Backbone
  Vector backbone: pAG416Gal-ccdB-EYFP
  Backbone manufacturer: Susan Lindquist (Addgene plasmid # 14219)
  Backbone size w/o insert (bp): 8004
  Vector type: Yeast Expression
  Selectable markers: URA3
Growth in bacteria
  Bacterial resistance: Ampicillin, 100 μg/mL
  Growth temperature: 37°C
  Growth strain: ccdB Survival
  Growth instructions: ccdB Survival
  Copy number: Low Copy
Gene/Insert
  Gene/Insert name: FUS (alt names: TLS; fused in sarcoma; translocated in liposarcoma)
  Species: H. sapiens (human)
  Insert size (bp): 1578
  Mutation: H517Q
  Entrez Gene: FUS (a.k.a. ALS6, ETM4, FUS1, HNRNPP2, POMP75, TLS, altFUS)
  Tag / fusion protein: YFP (C terminal on insert)
  Cloning method: Restriction Enzyme
  Sequencing primers: 5′ n/a
Terms and licenses: Academic/Nonprofit Terms; Industry Terms: Not Available to Industry
How to cite: 416Gal-FUS-H517Q-YFP was a gift from Aaron Gitler (Addgene plasmid # 29620 ; http://n2t.net/addgene:29620 ; RRID:Addgene_29620)
